>Addgene plasmid #81194 | pDuRCC-N | depositor full sequence | sequence record 160426 | Full plasmid sequence
CACTCTCAGTACAATCTGCTCTGATGCCGCATAGTTAAGCCAGCCGGGTAATTCTTTGAAAAGATAATGT
ATGATTATGCTTTCACTCATATTTATACAGAAACTTGATGTTTTCTTTCGAGTATATACAAGGTGATTAC
ATGTACGTTTGAAGTACAACTCTAGATTTTGTAGTGCCCTCTTGGGCTAGCGGTAAAGGTGCGCATTTTT
TCACACCCTACAATGTTCTGTTCAAAAGATTTTGGTCAAACGCTGTAGAAGTGAAAGTTGGTGCGCATGT
TTCGGCGTTCGAAACTTCTCCGCAGTGAAAGATAAATGATCGGATCCACGTTCTCTGCGGCCGCGTTTTA
GAGCTAGAAATAGCAAGTTAAAATAAGGCTAGTCCGTTATCAACTTGAAAAAGTGGCACCGAGTCGGTGG
TGCTTTTTTTGTTTTTTATGTCTCGGCGAATTGGGTGCGGCCGCGTTTGTCACCTTTCATAGGCCTGACG
AAAGGGCCTCGTGATACGCCTATTTTTATAGGTTAATGTCATGATAATAATGGTTTCTTAGTATGATCCA
ATATCAAAGGAAATGATAGCATTGAAGGATGAGACTAATCCAATTGAGGAGTGGCAGCATATAGAACAGC
TAAAGGGTAGTGCTGAAGGAAGCATACGATACCCCGCATGGAATGGGATAATATCACAGGAGGTACTAGA
CTACCTTTCATCCTACATAAATAGACGCATATAAGTACGCATTTAAGCATAAACACGCACTATGCCGTTC
TTCTCATGTATATATATATACAGGCAACACGCAGATATAGGTGCGACGTGAACAGTGAGCTGTATGTGCG
CAGCTCGCGTTGCATTTTCGGAAGCGCTCGTTTTCGGAAACGCTTTGAAGTTCCTATTCCGAAGTTCCTA
TTCTCTAGAAAGTATAGGAACTTCAGAGCGCTTTTGAAAACCAAAAGCGCTCTGAAGACGCACTTTCAAA
AAACCAAAAACGCACCGGACTGTAACGAGCTACTAAAATATTGCGAATACCGCTTCCACAAACATTGCTC
AAAAGTATCTCTTTGCTATATATCTCTGTGCTATATCCCTATATAACCTACCCATCCACCTTTCGCTCCT
TGAACTTGCATCTAAACTCGACCTCTACATTTTTTATGTTTATCTCTAGTATTACTCTTTAGACAAAAAA
ATTGTAGTAAGAACTATTCATAGAGTGAATCGAAAACAATACGAAAATGTAAACATTTCCTATACGTAGT
ATATAGAGACAAAATAGAAGAAACCGTTCATAATTTTCTGACCAATGAAGAATCATCAACGCTATCACTT
TCTGTTCACAAAGTATGCGCAATCCACATCGGTATAGAATATAATCGGGGATGCCTTTATCTTGAAAAAA
TGCACCCGCAGCTTCGCTAGTAATCAGTAAACGCGGGAAGTGGAGTCAGGCTTTTTTTATGGAAGAGAAA
ATAGACACCAAAGTAGCCTTCTTCTAACCTTAACGGACCTACAGTGCAAAAAGTTATCAAGAGACTGCAT
TATAGAGCGCACAAAGGAGAAAAAAAGTAATCTAAGATGCTTTGTTAGAAAAATAGCGCTCTCGGGATGC
ATTTTTGTAGAACAAAAAAGAAGTATAGATTCTTTGTTGGTAAAATAGCGCTCTCGCGTTGCATTTCTGT
TCTGTAAAAATGCAGCTCAGATTCTTTGTTTGAAAAATTAGCGCTCTCGCGTTGCATTTTTGTTTTACAA
AAATGAAGCACAGATTCTTCGTTGGTAAAATAGCGCTTTCGCGTTGCATTTCTGTTCTGTAAAAATGCAG
CTCAGATTCTTTGTTTGAAAAATTAGCGCTCTCGCGTTGCATTTTTGTTCTACAAAATGAAGCACAGATG
CTTCGTTCAGGTGGCACTTTTCGGGGAAATGTGCGCGGAACCCCTATTTGTTTATTTTTCTAAATACATT
CAAATATGTATCCGCTCATGAGACAATAACCCTGATAAATGCTTCAATAATATTGAAAAAGGAAGAGTAT
GAGTATTCAACATTTCCGTGTCGCCCTTATTCCCTTTTTTGCGGCATTTTGCCTTCCTGTTTTTGCTCAC
CCAGAAACGCTGGTGAAAGTAAAAGATGCTGAAGATCAGTTGGGTGCACGAGTGGGTTACATCGAACTGG
ATCTCAACAGCGGTAAGATCCTTGAGAGTTTTCGCCCCGAAGAACGTTTTCCAATGATGAGCACTTTTAA
AGTTCTGCTATGTGGCGCGGTATTATCCCGTATTGACGCCGGGCAAGAGCAACTCGGTCGCCGCATACAC
TATTCTCAGAATGACTTGGTTGAGTACTCACCAGTCACAGAAAAGCATCTTACGGATGGCATGACAGTAA
GAGAATTATGCAGTGCTGCCATAACCATGAGTGATAACACTGCGGCCAACTTACTTCTGACAACGATCGG
AGGACCGAAGGAGCTAACCGCTTTTTTGCACAACATGGGGGATCATGTAACTCGCCTTGATCGTTGGGAA
CCGGAGCTGAATGAAGCCATACCAAACGACGAGCGTGACACCACGATGCCTGTAGCAATGGCAACAACGT
TGCGCAAACTATTAACTGGCGAACTACTTACTCTAGCTTCCCGGCAACAATTAATAGACTGGATGGAGGC
GGATAAAGTTGCAGGACCACTTCTGCGCTCGGCCCTTCCGGCTGGCTGGTTTATTGCTGATAAATCTGGA
GCCGGTGAGCGTGGGTCTCGCGGTATCATTGCAGCACTGGGGCCAGATGGTAAGCCCTCCCGTATCGTAG
TTATCTACACGACGGGGAGTCAGGCAACTATGGATGAACGAAATAGACAGATCGCTGAGATAGGTGCCTC
ACTGATTAAGCATTGGTAACTGTCAGACCAAGTTTACTCATATATACTTTAGATTGATTTAAAACTTCAT
TTTTAATTTAAAAGGATCTAGGTGAAGATCCTTTTTGATAATCTCATGACCAAAATCCCTTAACGTGAGT
TTTCGTTCCACTGAGCGTCAGACCCCGTAGAAAAGATCAAAGGATCTTCTTGAGATCCTTTTTTTCTGCG
CGTAATCTGCTGCTTGCAAACAAAAAAACCACCGCTACCAGCGGTGGTTTGTTTGCCGGATCAAGAGCTA
CCAACTCTTTTTCCGAAGGTAACTGGCTTCAGCAGAGCGCAGATACCAAATACTGTCCTTCTAGTGTAGC
CGTAGTTAGGCCACCACTTCAAGAACTCTGTAGCACCGCCTACATACCTCGCTCTGCTAATCCTGTTACC
AGTGGCTGCTGCCAGTGGCGATAAGTCGTGTCTTACCGGGTTGGACTCAAGACGATAGTTACCGGATAAG
GCGCAGCGGTCGGGCTGAACGGGGGGTTCGTGCACACAGCCCAGCTTGGAGCGAACGACCTACACCGAAC
TGAGATACCTACAGCGTGAGCTATGAGAAAGCGCCACGCTTCCCGAAGGGAGAAAGGCGGACAGGTATCC
GGTAAGCGGCAGGGTCGGAACAGGAGAGCGCACGAGGGAGCTTCCAGGGGGAAACGCCTGGTATCTTTAT
AGTCCTGTCGGGTTTCGCCACCTCTGACTTGAGCGTCGATTTTTGTGATGCTCGTCAGGGGGGCGGAGCC
TATGGAAAAACGCCAGCAACGCGGGCTAGGGATAACAGGGTAATTCTTTGAAAAGATAATGTATGATTAT
GCTTTCACTCATATTTATACAGAAACTTGATGTTTTCTTTCGAGTATATACAAGGTGATTACATGTACGT
TTGAAGTACAACTCTAGATTTTGTAGTGCCCTCTTGGGCTAGCGGTAAAGGTGCGCATTTTTTCACACCC
TACAATGTTCTGTTCAAAAGATTTTGGTCAAACGCTGTAGAAGTGAAAGTTGGTGCGCATGTTTCGGCGT
TCGAAACTTCTCCGCAGTGAAAGATAAATGATCGGATCCACGTTCTCTGCGGCCGCGTTTTAGAGCTAGA
AATAGCAAGTTAAAATAAGGCTAGTCCGTTATCAACTTGAAAAAGTGGCACCGAGTCGGTGGTGCTTTTT
TTGTTTTTTATGTCTCGGCGAATTGGGTACCGGCCGCAAATTAAAGCCTTCGAGCGTCCCAAAACCTTCT
CAAGCAAGGTTTTCAGTATAATGTTACATGCGTACACGCGTCTGTACAGAAAAAAAAGAAAAATTTGAAA
TATAAATAACGTTCTTAATACTAACATAACTATAAAAAAATAAATAGGGACCTAGACTTCAGGTTGTCTA
ACTCCTTCCTTTTCGGTTAGAGCGGATGTGGGGGGAGGGCGTGAATGTAAGCGTGACATAACTAATTACA
TGACTCGAGGTCGACTTAAACCTTTCTCTTCTTCTTTGGGTCAGCTCTAGAGTCACCACCCAATTGAGAC
AAGTCAATTCTGGTTTCGTACAAACCGGTAATAGATTGGTGAATCAAGGTAGCGTCCAAAACTTCCTTGG
TAGAGGTGTATCTCTTTCTGTCAATGGTGGTGTCGAAGTACTTGAAAGCAGCTGGAGCACCCAAGTTGGT
CAAGGTGAACAAGTGAATAATGTTTTCAGCTTGTTCTCTAATTGGCTTGTCTCTGTGCTTGTTGTAAGCA
GACAAAACCTTGTCCAAGTTAGCGTCAGCCAAAATAACTCTCTTAGAGAATTCAGAAATTTGTTCAATAA
TTTCGTCCAAGTAGTGCTTGTGTTGTTCAACGAACAATTGCTTTTGTTCGTTGTCTTCTGGAGAACCCTT
CAACTTTTCGTAGTGAGAAGCCAAGTACAAGAAGTTAACGTACTTAGATGGCAAAGCCAATTCGTTACCC
TTTTGCAATTCACCAGCAGAAGCCAACATTCTCTTTCTACCGTTTTCCAATTCGAACAAAGAGTACTTTG
GCAACTTAATAATCAAGTCCTTCTTAACTTCCTTGTAACCCTTAGCTTCCAAGAAGTCAATTGGGTTCTT
TTCGAAAGAAGATCTTTCCATAATGGTAATACCCAACAATTCCTTAACAGACTTCAACTTCTTAGACTTA
CCCTTTTCAACCTTAGCAACAACCAAAACAGAGTAAGCAACGGTTGGAGAGTCGAAACCACCGTACTTCT
TTGGGTCCCAGTCCTTCTTTCTAGCAATCAACTTGTCAGAGTTTCTCTTTGGCAAAATAGATTCCTTAGA
GAAACCACCGGTTTGAACTTCGGTCTTCTTAACAATGTTAACTTGTGGCATAGACAAAACCTTTCTAACG
GTAGCGAAGTCTCTACCCTTGTCCCAAACAATTTCACCGGTTTCACCGTTGGTTTCAATCAATGGTCTCT
TTCTAATTTCACCGTTAGCCAAGGTAATTTCGGTCTTGAAGAAGTTCATAATGTTAGAGTAGAAGAAGTA
CTTAGCGGTAGCCTTACCAATTTCTTGTTCAGACTTAGCAATCATCTTTCTAACGTCGTAAACCTTGTAG
TCACCGTAAACGAATTCAGATTCCAACTTTGGGTACTTCTTAATCAAAGCGGTACCAACAACAGCGTTCA
AGTAAGCGTCGTGAGCGTGGTGGTAGTTGTTAATTTCTCTAACCTTGTAGAATTGGAAGTCCTTTCTGAA
GTCAGAAACCAACTTAGACTTCAAGGTAATAACCTTAACTTCTCTAATCAACTTGTCGTTTTCGTCGTAC
TTGGTGTTCATTCTAGAGTCCAAAATTTGAGCAACGTGCTTGGTAATTTGTCTGGTTTCAACCAATTGTC
TCTTAATGAAACCAGCCTTGTCCAATTCAGACAAACCACCTCTTTCAGCCTTGGTCAAGTTGTCGAACTT
TCTTTGGGTAATCAACTTAGCGTTCAACAATTGTCTCCAGTAGTTCTTCATCTTCTTAACAACTTCTTCA
GATGGAACGTTGTCAGACTTACCTCTGTTCTTGTCAGATCTGGTCAAAACCTTGTTGTCAATAGAGTCGT
CCTTCAAGAAAGATTGTGGAACAATGTGGTCAACGTCGTAGTCAGACAATCTGTTAATGTCCAATTCTTG
GTCAACGTACATGTCTCTACCGTTTTGCAAGTAGTACAAGTACAACTTTTCGTTTTGCAATTGGGTGTTT
TCAACTGGGTGTTCCTTCAAAATTTGAGAACCCAATTCCTTAATACCTTCTTCAATTCTCTTCATTCTTT
CTCTAGAGTTCTTTTGACCCTTTTGGGTGGTTTGGTTTTCTCTAGCCATTTCAATAACAATGTTTTCTGG
CTTGTGTCTACCCATAACCTTAACCAATTCGTCAACAACCTTAACGGTTTGCAAAATACCCTTCTTAATA
GCTGGAGAACCAGCCAAGTTAGCAATGTGTTCGTGCAAAGAGTCACCTTGACCAGAAACTTGAGCCTTTT
GAATGTCTTCCTTGAAGGTCAAAGAGTCGTCGTGAATCAATTGCATGAAGTTTCTGTTAGCGAAACCGTC
AGACTTCAAGAAGTCCAAAATGGTCTTACCAGATTGCTTGTCTCTAATACCGTTAATCAACTTTCTAGAC
AATCTACCCCAACCGGTGTATCTTCTTCTCTTCAATTGCTTCATAACCTTGTCGTCGAACAAGTGAGCGT
AGGTCTTCAATCTTTCTTCAATCATTTCTCTGTCTTCGAACAAGGTCAAGGTCAAAACAATGTCTTCCAA
AATGTCTTCGTTTTCTTCGTTGTCCAAGAAGTCCTTGTCCTTAATAATCTTCAACAAGTCGTGGTAGGTA
CCCAAAGAAGCGTTGAATCTGTCTTCAACACCAGAAATTTCAACAGAGTCGAAACATTCAATCTTCTTGA
AGTAGTCTTCCTTCAATTGCTTAACGGTAACCTTTCTGTTGGTCTTGAACAACAAGTCAACAATAGCCTT
CTTTTGTTCACCAGACAAGAAAGCTGGCTTTCTCATACCTTCGGTAACGTACTTAACCTTGGTCAATTCG
TTGTAAACGGTGAAGTATTCGTACAACAAAGAGTGCTTTGGCAAAACCTTTTCGTTTGGCAAGTTCTTGT
CGAAGTTGGTCATTCTTTCAATGAAAGATTGAGCAGAAGCACCCTTGTCAACAACTTCTTCGAAGTTCCA
TGGGGTAATGGTTTCTTCAGACTTTCTGGTCATCCAAGCGAATCTAGAGTTACCTCTAGCCAATGGACCA
ACGTAGTATGGAATTCTGAAGGTCAAAATCTTTTCAATCTTTTCTCTGTTGTCCTTCAAGAATGGGTAGA
AGTCTTCTTGTCTTCTCAAAATAGCGTGCAATTCACCCAAGTGAATTTGGTGTGGAATAGAACCGTTGTC
GAAGGTTCTTTGCTTTCTCAACAAGTCTTCTCTGTTCAACTTAACCAACAATTCTTCGGTACCGTCCATC
TTTTCCAAAATTGGCTTAATGAACTTGTAGAATTCTTCTTGAGAAGCACCACCGTCAATGTAACCAGCGT
AACCGTTCTTAGATTGGTCGAAGAAAATTTCCTTGTACTTTTCTGGCAATTGTTGTCTAACCAAAGCCTT
CAACAAGGTCAAGTCTTGGTGGTGTTCGTCGTATCTCTTAATCATAGAAGCAGACAATGGAGCCTTGGTA
ATTTCGGTGTTAACTCTCAAAATGTCAGACAACAAAATAGCGTCAGACAAGTTCTTAGCAGCCAAGAACA
AGTCAGCGTATTGGTCACCAATTTGAGCCAACAAGTTGTCCAAGTCGTCGTCGTAGGTGTCCTTAGACAA
TTGCAACTTAGCGTCTTCAGCCAAGTCGAAGTTAGACTTGAAGTTTGGGGTCAAACCCAAAGACAAAGCA
ATCAAGTTACCGAACAAACCGTTCTTCTTTTCACCTGGCAATTGAGCAATCAAGTTTTCCAATCTTCTAG
ACTTAGACAATCTAGCAGACAAAATAGCCTTAGCGTCAACACCAGAAGCGTTAATTGGGTTTTCTTCGAA
CAATTGGTTGTAGGTTTGAACCAATTGAATGAACAACTTGTCAACGTCAGAGTTGTCTGGGTTCAAGTCA
CCTTCAATCAAGAAGTGACCTCTGAACTTAATCATGTGAGCCAAAGCCAAGTAAATCAATCTCAAGTCAG
CCTTGTCGGTAGAGTCAACCAACTTCTTTCTCAAGTGGTAAATGGTTGGGTACTTTTCGTGGTAAGCAAC
TTCGTCAACAATGTTACCGAAAATTGGGTGTCTTTCGTGCTTCTTGTCTTCTTCAACCAAGAAAGATTCT
TCCAATCTGTGGAAGAAAGAGTCGTCAACCTTAGCCATTTCGTTAGAGAAAATTTCTTGCAAGTAACAAA
TTCTGTTCTTTCTTCTGGTGTATCTTCTTCTAGCGGTTCTCTTCAATCTGGTAGCTTCAGCGGTTTCACC
AGAGTCGAACAACAAAGCACCAATCAAGTTCTTCTTAATAGAGTGTCTGTCGGTGTTACCCAAAACCTTG
AACTTCTTAGATGGAACCTTGTATTCGTCGGTAATAACAGCCCAACCAACAGAGTTGGTACCAATGTCCA
AACCAATAGAGTACTTCTTGTCCATATGTATTATCGTATTCCTTTTTCGTTCACTTACTATTGCTATTCG
CACTCACTACAGATCTATATTTTATGTTCCACCCTGTTGTCAGATCAGGAAAGGAATGAAGAGGCTCTAT
TTAAACCAAATACACCTCTTCGTTTCTCAATATTGTTGGGCTTTCCTTTTTTTTTTCCTTCCACGTCTAT
CTATTGTCTCTATCAAAATTAGGAAAAAGAAATGAAGAACGATGAGCCAAACGAGGCTGAGACAATCATG
CATCCGTACATTCTATGTATGTTTGGGTGTATCTTTCCAGATTCGGTTCTTTTTTTTTTTCAGTCCAATT
GAAAAAAAAAAGGAACAGGAACAACGGGTCGAAATTTGCCGTCACATTCAGAGCGAAGAGCGACAGGGGA
ATTGGTGGGCTAACCACCTGTTGAGCCCAGCTAGCAGCTGTCGGTAAACCGTCGTTGGGCGGGGCGCGAC
AATGCAGCCAGCGGAGGCATTGTATGGTTTCCGTCTGGAGAGTGGGCTTAGCCGGCCTGGCACTCCTTCT
CTAAGCAGAGTGAGAAGGGAATCTTTTTACTGGAGAAGAGTGTTTGAATCCAGCAGAAGGTAATACGCTG
CGGTATTTTCTCCTTACGCATCTGTGCGGTATTTCACACCGCGTTTTCGACACTGGATGGCGGCGTTAGT
ATCGAATCGACAGCAGTATAGCGACCAGCATTCACATACGATTGACGCATGATATTACTTTCTGCGCACT
TAACTTCGCATCTGGGCAGATGATGTCGAGGCGAAAAAAAATATAAATCACGCTAACATTTGATTAAAAT
AGAACAACTACAATATAAAAAAACTATACAAATGACAAGTTCTTGAAAACAAGAATCTTTTTATTGTCAG
TACTGATTAGGGGCAGGGCATGCTCATGTAGAGCGCCTGCTCGCCGTCCGAGGCGGTGCCGTCGTACAGG
GCGGTGTCCAGGCCGCAGAGGGTGAACCCCATCCGCCGGTACGCGTGGATCGCCGGTGCGTTGACGTTGG
TGACCTCCAGCCAGAGGTGCCCGGCGCCCCGCTCGCGGGCGAACTCCGTCGCGAGCCCCATCAACGCGCG
CCCGACCCCGTGCCCCCGGTGCTCCGGGGCGACCTCGATGTCCTCGACGGTCAGCCGGCGGTTCCAGCCG
GAGTACGAGACGACCACGAAGCCCGCCAGGTCGCCGTCGTCCCCGTACGCGACGAACGTCCGGGAGTCCG
GGTCGCCGTCCTCCCCGTCGTCCGATTCGTCGTCCGATTCGTCGTCGGGGAACACCTTGGTCAGGGGCGG
GTCCACCGGCACCTCCCGCAGGGTGAAGCCGTCCCCGGTGGCGGTGACGCGGAAGACGGTGTCGGTGGTG
AAGGACCCATCCAGTGCCTCGATGGCCTCGGCGTCCCCCGGGACACTGGTGCGGTACCGGTAAGCCGTGT
CGTCAAGAGTGGTACCCATGGTTGTTTATGTTCGGATGTGATGTGAGAACTGTATCCTAGCAAGATTTTA
AAAGGAAGTATATGAAAGAAGAACCTCAGTGGCAAATCCTAACCTTTTATATTTCTCTACAGGGGCGCGG
CGTGGGGACAATTCAACGCGTCTGTGAGGGGAGCGTTTCCCTGCTCGCAGGTCTGCAGCGAGGAGCCGTA
ATTTTTGCTTCGCGCCGTGCGGCCATCAAAATGTATGGATGCAAATGATTATACATGGGGATGTATGGGC
TAAATGTACGGGCGACAGTCACATCATGCCCCTGAGCTGCGCACGTCAAGACTGTCAAGGAGGGTATTCT
GGGCCTCCATGTCGCTGATTACCCTGTTATCCCTA
Features (pLannotate 1.2.2; 17 found; start..end, strand, type, name):
      1..43      -  misc_feature   bom (fragment): basis of mobility region from pBR322
     53..321     +  promoter       SNR52 promoter: promoter for the S. cerevisiae small nucleolar RNA gene SNR52
    345..419     +  misc_RNA       gRNA scaffold: guide RNA scaffold for the Streptococcus pyogenes CRISPR/Cas9 system
    424..443     +  terminator     SUP4 terminator: transcription terminator for the S. cerevisiae SUP4 tRNA gene
    555..1897    +  rep_origin     2μ ori: yeast 2μ plasmid origin of replication
   1924..2028    +  promoter       AmpR promoter: bla
   2029..2889    +  CDS            AmpR: β-lactamase; bla; confers resistance to ampicillin, carbenicillin, and related antibiotics
   3060..3648    +  rep_origin     ori: high-copy-number ColE1/pMB1/pBR322/pUC origin of replication
   3685..3953    +  promoter       SNR52 promoter: promoter for the S. cerevisiae small nucleolar RNA gene SNR52
   3977..4051    +  misc_RNA       gRNA scaffold: guide RNA scaffold for the Streptococcus pyogenes CRISPR/Cas9 system
   4056..4075    +  terminator     SUP4 terminator: transcription terminator for the S. cerevisiae SUP4 tRNA gene
   4096..4343    -  terminator     CYC1 terminator: S. cerevisiae CYC1; transcription terminator for CYC1
   4392..8495    -  CDS            cas9: CAS9_STRP1 - Also known as csn1 From Streptococcus pyogenes serotype M1.
   9099..9142    -  misc_feature   bom (fragment): basis of mobility region from pBR322
   9184..9381    -  terminator     TEF terminator: Ashbya gossypii TEF terminator
   9389..9953    -  CDS            NrsR (fragment): nourseothricin acetyltransferase; Streptomyces noursei nat1; confers resistance to nourseothricin
   9960..10303   -  promoter       TEF promoter: Ashbya gossypii TEF promoter
