[The description below was written by a language model from this plasmid's Addgene catalogue record and pLannotate feature annotations shown in this document.]
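Description:
pDuRCC-N is an all-in-one yeast CRISPR/Cas9 plasmid of about 10.3 kb, built on the pRS42N backbone and designed to express Cas9 together with two guide RNAs in Saccharomyces cerevisiae. It is an E. coli–yeast shuttle vector. A high-copy ColE1/pUC-type origin and the AmpR β-lactamase gene support propagation and ampicillin selection in bacteria. The 2μ origin maintains it as a multicopy episome in yeast. Yeast selection relies on a dominant marker, nourseothricin acetyltransferase (nat1) flanked by the Ashbya gossypii TEF promoter and terminator, so no auxotrophic background is required.

The payload has three parts. A codon-optimized, wild-type Streptococcus pyogenes Cas9 coding sequence is listed as driven by the ROX3 promoter and is terminated by the CYC1 terminator. The ROX3 promoter is not annotated in the feature table, although an unannotated stretch lies upstream of the gene. The record also lists a C-terminal "NTS" tag, presumably a nuclear targeting signal, which is likewise not annotated. The other two parts are identical empty gRNA cassettes at separate positions in the plasmid, each consisting of the RNA polymerase III SNR52 promoter (written "SNP52p" in the catalogue entry), the S. pyogenes gRNA scaffold and the SUP4 terminator.

According to the depositor comments, the first guanine of the structural gRNA sequence was deliberately left out, so the empty vector produces non-functional guides and can be carried safely in yeast. Users must restore this G in the primers that introduce their target-specific spacers, or the system will not work. Once programmed, the plasmid allows simplified genome editing at two loci from a single construct.
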