Addgene plasmid #81194: pDuRCC-N
Purpose: Expression of Cas9 and two gRNA cassettes in S. cerevisiae; Nourseothricin Resistance
Depositing lab: Eckhard Boles. Depositing organization: Goethe-Universitaet Frankfurt am Main. Publication: Simplified CRISPR-Cas genome editing for Saccharomyces cerevisiae. Generoso WC, Gottardi M, Oreb M, Boles E. J Microbiol Methods. 2016 Aug;127:203-5. doi: 10.1016/j.mimet.2016.06.020. Epub 2016 Jun 17. PubMed 27327211.
Backbone
  Vector backbone: pRS42N
  Backbone manufacturer: Euroscarf
  Vector type: Yeast Expression, CRISPR
  Selectable markers: Nourseothricin
Growth in bacteria
  Bacterial resistance: Ampicillin, 100 μg/mL
  Growth temperature: 37°C
  Growth strain: DH5alpha
  Copy number: High Copy
Gene/Insert 1
  Gene/Insert name: Cas9
  Species: S. pyogenes
  Mutation: WT - codon optimized
  Promoter: ROX3
  Tag / fusion protein: NTS (C terminal on backbone)
  Cloning method: Gibson Cloning
  Sequencing primers: 5′ unknown
Gene/Insert 2
  Gene/Insert name: empty gRNA cassette
  Species: Synthetic
  Mutation: Please view depositor comments below
  Promoter: SNP52p
  Cloning method: Gibson Cloning
  Sequencing primers: 5′ unknown
Gene/Insert 3
  Gene/Insert name: empty gRNA cassette
  Species: Synthetic
  Mutation: Please view depositor comments below
  Promoter: SNP52p
  Cloning method: Gibson Cloning
  Sequencing primers: 5′ unknown
Terms and licenses: Academic/Nonprofit Terms; Industry Terms: Not Available to Industry
Depositor comments: Please note: Addgene’s quality control sequences found the guanine nucleotide at the start of the structural guide-RNA sequence was missing. The Boles Lab has indicated that this is a “virtual guanine”. If you sequence this plasmid, you will notice this missing guanine. The Boles lab omitted the guanine in order to work with the empty vector in yeast, since once the structural gRNA has this G, it is active and could create problems in the cell. However, when primers are designed to create the CRISPR/Cas9 vector for a specific target, this G should be in the primer, so that the gRNA becomes functional again. If you do not include this G in your primer sequence, the system will not work. Plasmid contains 2 gRNA cassettes together with the Cas9 overexpression cassette.
How to cite: pDuRCC-N was a gift from Eckhard Boles (Addgene plasmid # 81194 ; http://n2t.net/addgene:81194 ; RRID:Addgene_81194)
