>Addgene plasmid #81194 | pDuRCC-N | addgene partial sequence | sequence record 157391 | Tef-promoter-F 5'-GGATACAGTTCTCACATCAC-3'
CACTCTTGACGACACGGCTTACCGGTACCGCACCAGTGTCCCGGGGGACGCCGAGGCCATCGAGGCACTG
GATGGGTCCTTCACCACCGACACCGTCTTCCGCGTCACCGCCACCGGGGACGGCTTCACCCTGCGGGAGG
TGCCGGTGGACCCGCCCCTGACCAAGGTGTTCCCCGACGACGAATCGGACGACGAATCGGACGACGGGGA
GGACGGCGACCCGGACTCCCGGACGTTCGTCGCGTACGGGGACGACGGCGACCTGGCGGGCTTCGTGGTC
GTCTCGTACTCCGGCTGGAACCGCCGGCTGACCGTCGAGGACATCGAGGTCGCCCCGGAGCACCGGGGGC
ACGGGGTCGGGCGCGCGTTGATGGGGCTCGCGACGGAGTTCGCCCGCGAGCGGGGCGCCGGGCACCTCTG
GCTGGAGGTCACCAACGTCAACGCACCGGCGATCCACGCGTACCGGCGGATGGGGTTCACCCTCTGCGGC
CTGGACACCGCCCTGTACGACGGCACCGCCTCGGACGGCGAGCAGGCGCTCTACATGAGCATGCCCTGCC
CCTAATCAGTACTGACAATAAAAAGATTCTTGTTTTCAAGAACTTGTCATTTGTATAGTTTTTTTATATT
GTAGTTGTTCTATTTTAATCAAATGTTAGCGTGATTTATATTTTTTTTCGCCTCGACATCATCTGCCCAG
ATGCGAAGTTAAGTGCGCAGAAAGTAATATCATGCGTCAATCGTATGTGAATGCTGGTCGCTATACTGCT
GTCGATTCGATACTAACGCCGCCATCCAGTGTCGAAAACGCGGTGTGAAATACCGCACAGATGCGTAAGG
AGAAAATACCGCAGCGTATTACCTTCTGCTGGATTCAAACACTCTTCTCCAGTAAAA
