>Addgene plasmid #81194 | pDuRCC-N | addgene partial sequence | sequence record 158709 | pBR322ori-F 5'-GGGAAACGCCTGGTATCTTT-3'
CTCTGACTTGAGCGTCGATTTTTGTGATGCTCGTCAGGGGGGCGGAGCCTATGGAAAAACGCCAGCAACG
CGGGCTAGGGATAACAGGGTAATTCTTTGAAAAGATAATGTATGATTATGCTTTCACTCATATTTATACA
GAAACTTGATGTTTTCTTTCGAGTATATACAAGGTGATTACATGTACGTTTGAAGTACAACTCTAGATTT
TGTAGTGCCCTCTTGGGCTAGCGGTAAAGGTGCGCATTTTTTCACACCCTACAATGTTCTGTTCAAAAGA
TTTTGGTCAAACGCTGTAGAAGTGAAAGTTGGTGCGCATGTTTCGGCGTTCGAAACTTCTCCGCAGTGAA
AGATAAATGATCGGATCCACGTTCTCTGCGGCCGCTTTTAGAGCTAGAAATAGCAAGTTAAAATAAGGCT
AGTCCGTTATCAACTTGAAAAAGTGGCACCGAGTCGGTGGTGCTTTTTTTGTTTTTTATGTCTCGGCGAA
TTGGGTACCGGCCGCAAATTAAAGCCTTCGAGCGTCCCAAAACCTTCTCAAGCAAGGTTTTCAGTATAAT
GTTACATGCGTACACGCGTCTGTACAGAAAAAAAAGAAAAATTTGAAATATAAATAACGTTCTTAATACT
AACATAACTATAAAAAAATAAATAGGGACCTAGACTTCAGGTTGTCTAACTCCTTCCTTTTCGGTTAGAG
CGGATGTGGGGGGAGGGCGTGAATGTAAGCGTGACATAACTAATTACATGACTCGAGGTCGACTTAAACC
TTTCTCTTCTTCTTTGGGTCAGCTCTAGAGTCACCACCCAATTGAGACAAGTCAATTCTGGTTTCGTACA
A
