>Addgene plasmid #81194 | pDuRCC-N | addgene partial sequence | sequence record 160425 | TEFpro-R 5'-gctaaatgtacgggcgacag-3'
AGGAGGGTATTCTGGGCCTCCATGTCGCTGATTACCCTGTTATCCCTACACTCTCAGTACAATCTGCTCT
GATGCCGCATAGTTAAGCCAGCCGGGTAATTCTTTGAAAAGATAATGTATGATTATGCTTTCACTCATAT
TTATACAGAAACTTGATGTTTTCTTTCGAGTATATACAAGGTGATTACATGTACGTTTGAAGTACAACTC
TAGATTTTGTAGTGCCCTCTTGGGCTAGCGGTAAAGGTGCGCATTTTTTCACACCCTACAATGTTCTGTT
CAAAAGATTTTGGTCAAACGCTGTAGAAGTGAAAGTTGGTGCGCATGTTTCGGCGTTCGAAACTTCTCCG
CAGTGAAAGATAAATGATCGGATCCACGTTCTCTGCGGCCGCTTTTAGAGCTAGAAATAGCAAGTTAAAA
TAAGGCTAGTCCGTTATCAACTTGAAAAAGTGGCACCGAGTCGGTGGTGCTTTTTTTGTTTTTTATGTCT
CGGCGAATTGGGTGCGGCCGCGTTTGTCACCTTTCATAGGCCTGACGAAAGGGCCTCGTGATACGCCTAT
TTTTATAGGTTAATGTCATGATAATAATGGTTTCTTAGTATGATCCAATATCAAAGGAAATGATAGCATT
GAAGGATGAGACTAATCCAATTGAGGAGTGGCAGCATATAGAACAGCTAAAGGGTAGTGCTGAAGGAAGC
ATACGATACCCCGCATGGAATGGGATAATATCACAGGAGGTACTAGACTACCTTTCATCCTACATAAATA
GACGCATATAAGTACGCATTTAAGCATAAACACGCACTATGCCGTTCTTCTCATGTATATATATATACAG
GCAACACGCAGATATAGGTGCGACGTGAACAGTGAGCTGTATGTGCGCAGCTCGCGTTGCATTTTCGGAA
GCGCTCGTTTTCGGAAACGCTTTGAAGTTCCTATTCCGAAGTTCCTATTCTCTAGAAAGTATAGGAACTT
CAGAGCGCTTTTGAAA
